>Addgene plasmid #161272 | pDONR221-SLC38A6_STOP | addgene full sequence | sequence record 479343 | Addgene NGS Result
GCGGGCGTCCTGCCCGCCACCCTCCGGGCCGTTGCTTCACAACGTTCAAATCCGCTCCCGGCGGATTTGT
CCTACTCAGGAGAGCGTTCACCGACAAACAACAGATAAAACGAAAGGCCCAGTCTTCCGACTGAGCCTTT
CGTTTTATTTGATGCCTGGCAGTTCCCTACTCTCGCGTTAACGCTAGCATGGATGTTTTCCCAGTCACGA
CGTTGTAAAACGACGGCCAGTCTTAAGCTCGGGCCCCAAATAATGATTTTATTTTGACTGATAGTGACCT
GTTCGTTGCAACACATTGATGAGCAATGCTTTTTTATAATGCCAACTTTGTACAAAAAAGCAGGCTCCAC
CATGGAGGCCTCCTGGGGCTCTTTCAACGCAGAGAGGGGATGGTACGTGAGCGTGCAGCAGCCAGAGGAG
GCAGAGGCAGAGGAGCTGTCTCCACTGCTGAGCAATGAGCTGCACCGGCAGAGATCCCCTGGCGTGTCTT
TCGGCCTGAGCGTGTTTAACCTGATGAATGCCATCATGGGCTCCGGCATCCTGGGCCTGGCCTATGTGCT
GGCCAACACCGGCGTGTTTGGCTTCTCTTTTCTGCTGCTGACAGTGGCCCTGCTGGCCTCCTACTCTGTG
CACCTGCTGCTGTCTATGTGCATCCAGACCGCCGTGACAAGCTATGAGGACCTGGGCCTGTTCGCCTTTG
GCCTGCCAGGCAAGCTGGTGGTGGCAGGAACCATCATCATCCAGAATATCGGCGCCATGAGCTCCTACCT
GCTGATCATCAAGACCGAGCTGCCAGCAGCAATCGCAGAGTTCCTGACAGGCGACTATTCCAGGTACTGG
TATCTGGATGGCCAGACCCTGCTGATCATCATCTGCGTGGGCATCGTGTTCCCACTGGCCCTGCTGCCCA
AGATCGGCTTTCTGGGCTACACATCTAGCCTGTCCTTCTTTTTCATGATGTTTTTCGCCCTGGTGGTCAT
CATCAAGAAGTGGTCTATCCCCTGCCCTCTGACCCTGAACTATGTGGAGAAGGGCTTCCAGATCAGCAAT
GTGACAGACGATTGTAAGCCTAAGCTGTTCCACTTTAGCAAGGAGTCCGCCTACGCCCTGCCAACCATGG
CCTTCTCTTTTCTGTGCCACACAAGCATCCTGCCCATCTATTGTGAGCTGCAGAGCCCTTCCAAGAAGCG
CATGCAGAACGTGACCAATACAGCCATCGCCCTGAGCTTCCTGATCTACTTTATCTCCGCCCTGTTCGGC
TACCTGACCTTTTATGACAAGGTGGAGAGCGAGCTGCTGAAGGGCTACTCCAAGTATCTGTCTCACGATG
TGGTGGTCATGACCGTGAAGCTGTGCATCCTGTTCGCCGTGCTGCTGACAGTGCCTCTGATCCACTTTCC
AGCCAGGAAGGCCGTGACCATGATGTTTTTCAGCAACTTCCCCTTTTCCTGGATCCGCCACTTCCTGATC
ACACTGGCCCTGAACATCATCATCGTGCTGCTGGCCATCTACGTGCCCGATATCAGGAACGTGTTCGGAG
TGGTGGGAGCATCTACCAGCACATGTCTGATCTTCATCTTTCCTGGCCTGTTCTATCTGAAGCTGTCCAG
AGAGGACTTTCTGTCTTGGAAGAAGCTGGGCGCCTTCGTGCTGCTGATCTTTGGCATCCTGGTGGGCAAC
TTCTCCCTGGCCCTGATCATCTTTGATTGGATCAATAAGTAAGACCCAGCTTTCTTGTACAAAGTTGGCA
TTATAAGAAAGCATTGCTTATCAATTTGTTGCAACGAACAGGTCACTATCAGTCAAAATAAAATCATTAT
TTGCCATCCAGCTGATATCCCCTATAGTGAGTCGTATTACATGGTCATAGCTGTTTCCTGGCAGCTCTGG
CCCGTGTCTCAAAATCTCTGATGTTACATTGCACAAGATAAAAATATATCATCATGAACAATAAAACTGT
CTGCTTACATAAACAGTAATACAAGGGGTGTTATGAGCCATATTCAACGGGAAACGTCGAGGCCGCGATT
AAATTCCAACATGGATGCTGATTTATATGGGTATAAATGGGCTCGCGATAATGTCGGGCAATCAGGTGCG
ACAATCTATCGCTTGTATGGGAAGCCCGATGCGCCAGAGTTGTTTCTGAAACATGGCAAAGGTAGCGTTG
CCAATGATGTTACAGATGAGATGGTCAGACTAAACTGGCTGACGGAATTTATGCCTCTTCCGACCATCAA
GCATTTTATCCGTACTCCTGATGATGCATGGTTACTCACCACTGCGATCCCCGGAAAAACAGCATTCCAG
GTATTAGAAGAATATCCTGATTCAGGTGAAAATATTGTTGATGCGCTGGCAGTGTTCCTGCGCCGGTTGC
ATTCGATTCCTGTTTGTAATTGTCCTTTTAACAGCGATCGCGTATTTCGTCTCGCTCAGGCGCAATCACG
AATGAATAACGGTTTGGTTGATGCGAGTGATTTTGATGACGAGCGTAATGGCTGGCCTGTTGAACAAGTC
TGGAAAGAAATGCATAAACTTTTGCCATTCTCACCGGATTCAGTCGTCACTCATGGTGATTTCTCACTTG
ATAACCTTATTTTTGACGAGGGGAAATTAATAGGTTGTATTGATGTTGGACGAGTCGGAATCGCAGACCG
ATACCAGGATCTTGCCATCCTATGGAACTGCCTCGGTGAGTTTTCTCCTTCATTACAGAAACGGCTTTTT
CAAAAATATGGTATTGATAATCCTGATATGAATAAATTGCAGTTTCATTTGATGCTCGATGAGTTTTTCT
AATCAGAATTGGTTAATTGGTTGTAACACTGGCAGAGCATTACGCTGACTTGACGGGACGGCGCAAGCTC
ATGACCAAAATCCCTTAACGTGAGTTACGCGTCGTTCCACTGAGCGTCAGACCCCGTAGAAAAGATCAAA
GGATCTTCTTGAGATCCTTTTTTTCTGCGCGTAATCTGCTGCTTGCAAACAAAAAAACCACCGCTACCAG
CGGTGGTTTGTTTGCCGGATCAAGAGCTACCAACTCTTTTTCCGAAGGTAACTGGCTTCAGCAGAGCGCA
GATACCAAATACTGTTCTTCTAGTGTAGCCGTAGTTAGGCCACCACTTCAAGAACTCTGTAGCACCGCCT
ACATACCTCGCTCTGCTAATCCTGTTACCAGTGGCTGCTGCCAGTGGCGATAAGTCGTGTCTTACCGGGT
TGGACTCAAGACGATAGTTACCGGATAAGGCGCAGCGGTCGGGCTGAACGGGGGGTTCGTGCACACAGCC
CAGCTTGGAGCGAACGACCTACACCGAACTGAGATACCTACAGCGTGAGCTATGAGAAAGCGCCACGCTT
CCCGAAGGGAGAAAGGCGGACAGGTATCCGGTAAGCGGCAGGGTCGGAACAGGAGAGCGCACGAGGGAGC
TTCCAGGGGGAAACGCCTGGTATCTTTATAGTCCTGTCGGGTTTCGCCACCTCTGACTTGAGCGTCGATT
TTTGTGATGCTCGTCAGGGGGGCGGAGCCTATGGAAAAACGCCAGCAACGCGGCCTTTTTACGGTTCCTG
GCCTTTTGCTGGCCTTTTGCTCACATGTTCTTTCCTGCGTTATCCCCTGATTCTGTGGATAACCGTATTA
CCGCCTTTGAGTGAGCTGATACCGCTCGCCGCAGCCGAACGACCGAGCGCAGCGAGTCAGTGAGCGAGGA
AGCGGAAGAGCGCCCAATACGCAAACCGCCTCTCCCCGCGCGTTGGCCGATTCATTAATGCAGCTGGCAC
GACAGGTTTCCCGACTGGAAAGCGGGCAGTGAGCGCAACGCAATTAATACGCGTACCGCTAGCCAGGAAG
AGTTTGTAGAAACGCAAAAAGGCCATCCGTCAGGATGGCCTTCTGCTTAGTTTGATGCCTGGCAGTTTAT
G
Features (pLannotate 1.2.2; 10 found; start..end, strand, type, name):
    105..148     +  terminator     rrnB T1 terminator: Escherichia coli rrnB; transcription terminator T1 from the E. coli rrnB gene
    195..231     -  CDS            lacZα (fragment): LacZα fragment of β-galactosidase; lacZ fragment
    247..346     +  protein_bind   attL1: mutant version of attL; recombination site for the Gateway® LR reaction LR Clonase™
    352..1719    +  CDS            SLC38A6: S38A6_HUMAN - Also known as NAT1, SNAT6. Experimental evidence at protein level: Swiss-Prot protein existence level 1. Probable sodium-dependent amino acid/proton antiporter, could be a neuronal transporter for glutamate. From Homo sapiens (Human).
   1724..1823    -  protein_bind   attL2: mutant version of attL; recombination site for the Gateway® LR reaction LR Clonase™
   1841..1859    -  promoter       T7 promoter: promoter for bacteriophage T7 RNA polymerase
   1993..2802    +  CDS            KanR: aminoglycoside phosphotransferase; aph(3')-Ia; confers resistance to kanamycin in bacteria or G418 (Geneticin®) in eukaryotes
   2949..3537    +  rep_origin     ori: high-copy-number ColE1/pMB1/pBR322/pUC origin of replication
   3720..3812    +  CDS            lacI (fragment): lac repressor; lacI; The lac repressor binds to the lac operator to inhibit transcription in E. coli. This inhibition can be relieved by adding lactose or isopropyl-β-D-thiogalactopyranoside (IPTG).
   3867..3894    -  terminator     rrnB T2 terminator: transcription terminator T2 from the E. coli rrnB gene
