>Addgene plasmid #161272 | pDONR221-SLC38A6_STOP | analyzer sequence | sequence record 312478
CTTTCCTGCGTTATCCCCTGATTCTGTGGATAACCGTATTACCGCCTTTGAGTGAGCTGATACCGCTCGC
CGCAGCCGAACGACCGAGCGCAGCGAGTCAGTGAGCGAGGAAGCGGAAGAGCGCCCAATACGCAAACCGC
CTCTCCCCGCGCGTTGGCCGATTCATTAATGCAGCTGGCACGACAGGTTTCCCGACTGGAAAGCGGGCAG
TGAGCGCAACGCAATTAATACGCGTACCGCTAGCCAGGAAGAGTTTGTAGAAACGCAAAAAGGCCATCCG
TCAGGATGGCCTTCTGCTTAGTTTGATGCCTGGCAGTTTATGGCGGGCGTCCTGCCCGCCACCCTCCGGG
CCGTTGCTTCACAACGTTCAAATCCGCTCCCGGCGGATTTGTCCTACTCAGGAGAGCGTTCACCGACAAA
CAACAGATAAAACGAAAGGCCCAGTCTTCCGACTGAGCCTTTCGTTTTATTTGATGCCTGGCAGTTCCCT
ACTCTCGCGTTAACGCTAGCATGGATGTTTTCCCAGTCACGACGTTGTAAAACGACGGCCAGTCTTAAGC
TCGGGCCCCAAATAATGATTTTATTTTGACTGATAGTGACCTGTTCGTTGCAACACATTGATGAGCAATG
CTTTTTTATAATGCCAACTTTGTACAAAAAAGCAGGCTCCACCATGGAGGCCTCCTGGGGCTCTTTCAAC
GCAGAGAGGGGATGGTACGTGAGCGTGCAGCAGCCAGAGGAGGCAGAGGCAGAGGAGCTGTCTCCACTGC
TGAGCAATGAGCTGCACCGGCAGAGATCCCCTGGCGTGTCTTTCGGCCTGAGCGTGTTTAACCTGATGAA
TGCCATCATGGGCTCCGGCATCCTGGGCCTGGCCTATGTGCTGGCCAACACCGGCGTGTTTGGCTTCTCT
TTTCTGCTGCTGACAGTGGCCCTGCTGGCCTCCTACTCTGTGCACCTGCTGCTGTCTATGTGCATCCAGA
CCGCCGTGACAAGCTATGAGGACCTGGGCCTGTTCGCCTTTGGCCTGCCAGGCAAGCTGGTGGTGGCAGG
AACCATCATCATCCAGAATATCGGCGCCATGAGCTCCTACCTGCTGATCATCAAGACCGAGCTGCCAGCA
GCAATCGCAGAGTTCCTGACAGGCGACTATTCCAGGTACTGGTATCTGGATGGCCAGACCCTGCTGATCA
TCATCTGCGTGGGCATCGTGTTCCCACTGGCCCTGCTGCCCAAGATCGGCTTTCTGGGCTACACATCTAG
CCTGTCCTTCTTTTTCATGATGTTTTTCGCCCTGGTGGTCATCATCAAGAAGTGGTCTATCCCCTGCCCT
CTGACCCTGAACTATGTGGAGAAGGGCTTCCAGATCAGCAATGTGACAGACGATTGTAAGCCTAAGCTGT
TCCACTTTAGCAAGGAGTCCGCCTACGCCCTGCCAACCATGGCCTTCTCTTTTCTGTGCCACACAAGCAT
CCTGCCCATCTATTGTGAGCTGCAGAGCCCTTCCAAGAAGCGCATGCAGAACGTGACCAATACAGCCATC
GCCCTGAGCTTCCTGATCTACTTTATCTCCGCCCTGTTCGGCTACCTGACCTTTTATGACAAGGTGGAGA
GCGAGCTGCTGAAGGGCTACTCCAAGTATCTGTCTCACGATGTGGTGGTCATGACCGTGAAGCTGTGCAT
CCTGTTCGCCGTGCTGCTGACAGTGCCTCTGATCCACTTTCCAGCCAGGAAGGCCGTGACCATGATGTTT
TTCAGCAACTTCCCCTTTTCCTGGATCCGCCACTTCCTGATCACACTGGCCCTGAACATCATCATCGTGC
TGCTGGCCATCTACGTGCCCGATATCAGGAACGTGTTCGGAGTGGTGGGAGCATCTACCAGCACATGTCT
GATCTTCATCTTTCCTGGCCTGTTCTATCTGAAGCTGTCCAGAGAGGACTTTCTGTCTTGGAAGAAGCTG
GGCGCCTTCGTGCTGCTGATCTTTGGCATCCTGGTGGGCAACTTCTCCCTGGCCCTGATCATCTTTGATT
GGATCAATAAGTAAGACCCAGCTTTCTTGTACAAAGTTGGCATTATAAGAAAGCATTGCTTATCAATTTG
TTGCAACGAACAGGTCACTATCAGTCAAAATAAAATCATTATTTGCCATCCAGCTGATATCCCCTATAGT
GAGTCGTATTACATGGTCATAGCTGTTTCCTGGCAGCTCTGGCCCGTGTCTCAAAATCTCTGATGTTACA
TTGCACAAGATAAAATAATATCATCATGAACAATAAAACTGTCTGCTTACATAAACAGTAATACAAGGGG
TGTTATGAGCCATATTCAACGGGAAACGTCGAGGCCGCGATTAAATTCCAACATGGATGCTGATTTATAT
GGGTATAAATGGGCTCGCGATAATGTCGGGCAATCAGGTGCGACAATCTATCGCTTGTATGGGAAGCCCG
ATGCGCCAGAGTTGTTTCTGAAACATGGCAAAGGTAGCGTTGCCAATGATGTTACAGATGAGATGGTCAG
ACTAAACTGGCTGACGGAATTTATGCCTCTTCCGACCATCAAGCATTTTATCCGTACTCCTGATGATGCA
TGGTTACTCACCACTGCGATCCCCGGAAAAACAGCATTCCAGGTATTAGAAGAATATCCTGATTCAGGTG
AAAATATTGTTGATGCGCTGGCAGTGTTCCTGCGCCGGTTGCATTCGATTCCTGTTTGTAATTGTCCTTT
TAACAGCGATCGCGTATTTCGTCTCGCTCAGGCGCAATCACGAATGAATAACGGTTTGGTTGATGCGAGT
GATTTTGATGACGAGCGTAATGGCTGGCCTGTTGAACAAGTCTGGAAAGAAATGCATAAACTTTTGCCAT
TCTCACCGGATTCAGTCGTCACTCATGGTGATTTCTCACTTGATAACCTTATTTTTGACGAGGGGAAATT
AATAGGTTGTATTGATGTTGGACGAGTCGGAATCGCAGACCGATACCAGGATCTTGCCATCCTATGGAAC
TGCCTCGGTGAGTTTTCTCCTTCATTACAGAAACGGCTTTTTCAAAAATATGGTATTGATAATCCTGATA
TGAATAAATTGCAGTTTCATTTGATGCTCGATGAGTTTTTCTAATCAGAATTGGTTAATTGGTTGTAACA
CTGGCAGAGCATTACGCTGACTTGACGGGACGGCGCAAGCTCATGACCAAAATCCCTTAACGTGAGTTAC
GCGTCGTTCCACTGAGCGTCAGACCCCGTAGAAAAGATCAAAGGATCTTCTTGAGATCCTTTTTTTCTGC
GCGTAATCTGCTGCTTGCAAACAAAAAAACCACCGCTACCAGCGGTGGTTTGTTTGCCGGATCAAGAGCT
ACCAACTCTTTTTCCGAAGGTAACTGGCTTCAGCAGAGCGCAGATACCAAATACTGTTCTTCTAGTGTAG
CCGTAGTTAGGCCACCACTTCAAGAACTCTGTAGCACCGCCTACATACCTCGCTCTGCTAATCCTGTTAC
CAGTGGCTGCTGCCAGTGGCGATAAGTCGTGTCTTACCGGGTTGGACTCAAGACGATAGTTACCGGATAA
GGCGCAGCGGTCGGGCTGAACGGGGGGTTCGTGCACACAGCCCAGCTTGGAGCGAACGACCTACACCGAA
CTGAGATACCTACAGCGTGAGCTATGAGAAAGCGCCACGCTTCCCGAAGGGAGAAAGGCGGACAGGTATC
CGGTAAGCGGCAGGGTCGGAACAGGAGAGCGCACGAGGGAGCTTCCAGGGGGAAACGCCTGGTATCTTTA
TAGTCCTGTCGGGTTTCGCCACCTCTGACTTGAGCGTCGATTTTTGTGATGCTCGTCAGGGGGGCGGAGC
CTATGGAAAAACGCCAGCAACGCGGCCTTTTTACGGTTCCTGGCCTTTTGCTGGCCTTTTGCTCACATGT
T
Features (pLannotate 1.2.2; 10 found; start..end, strand, type, name):
    121..213     +  CDS            lacI (fragment): lac repressor; lacI; The lac repressor binds to the lac operator to inhibit transcription in E. coli. This inhibition can be relieved by adding lactose or isopropyl-β-D-thiogalactopyranoside (IPTG).
    268..295     -  terminator     rrnB T2 terminator: transcription terminator T2 from the E. coli rrnB gene
    427..470     +  terminator     rrnB T1 terminator: Escherichia coli rrnB; transcription terminator T1 from the E. coli rrnB gene
    517..553     -  CDS            lacZα (fragment): LacZα fragment of β-galactosidase; lacZ fragment
    569..668     +  protein_bind   attL1: mutant version of attL; recombination site for the Gateway® LR reaction LR Clonase™
    674..2041    +  CDS            SLC38A6: S38A6_HUMAN - Also known as NAT1, SNAT6. Experimental evidence at protein level: Swiss-Prot protein existence level 1. Probable sodium-dependent amino acid/proton antiporter, could be a neuronal transporter for glutamate. From Homo sapiens (Human).
   2046..2145    -  protein_bind   attL2: mutant version of attL; recombination site for the Gateway® LR reaction LR Clonase™
   2163..2181    -  promoter       T7 promoter: promoter for bacteriophage T7 RNA polymerase
   2315..3124    +  CDS            KanR: aminoglycoside phosphotransferase; aph(3')-Ia; confers resistance to kanamycin in bacteria or G418 (Geneticin®) in eukaryotes
   3271..3859    +  rep_origin     ori: high-copy-number ColE1/pMB1/pBR322/pUC origin of replication
