[The description below was written by a language model from this plasmid's Addgene catalogue record and pLannotate feature annotations shown in this document.]
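Description:
pDONR221-SLC38A6_STOP is a Gateway entry clone built on the pDONR221 backbone, carrying a codon-optimized open reading frame for human SLC38A6 (also called NAT-1 or SNAT6), a solute carrier annotated as a probable sodium-dependent amino acid/proton antiporter that may act as a neuronal glutamate transporter. The plasmid is about 3.9 kb, replicates in E. coli from a high-copy ColE1/pUC-type origin, and is selected with kanamycin through an aph(3')-Ia resistance gene. Two sequence records are annotated for it. They are the same length and show the same ten features in the same order, differing only in where the circular sequence has been opened.

The roughly 1.37 kb ORF sits between attL1 and attL2, the recombination sites used in the Gateway LR reaction, so the coding sequence can be transferred directionally into any attR-containing destination vector. Although the catalogue lists the vector type as mammalian expression, the feature table shows no eukaryotic promoter or polyadenylation signal. Expression in cells therefore depends on the destination vector chosen. The only promoter annotated near the insert is a T7 promoter just outside attL2, oriented toward the cassette on the opposite strand. rrnB T1 and T2 terminators lie upstream of attL1 and shield the insert from read-through transcription, while short lacZα and lacI fragments are backbone remnants.

This version retains a stop codon at the end of the ORF, so it suits native or N-terminally tagged expression rather than C-terminal fusions. A companion clone without the stop codon exists for that purpose. The plasmid belongs to a consortium collection of SLC transporter clones intended to support transporter research and drug discovery.
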