Addgene plasmid #161272: pDONR221-SLC38A6_STOP
Purpose: Gateway entry clone with codon-optimized ORF sequence for subcloning into custom expression vectors. Contains a STOP codon at the end of the codon-optimized ORF sequence.
Depositing lab: RESOLUTE Consortium & Giulio Superti-Furga. Depositing organization: CeMM Research Center for Molecular Medicine. Publication: The RESOLUTE consortium: unlocking SLC transporters for drug discovery. Superti-Furga G, Lackner D, Wiedmer T, Ingles-Prieto A, Barbosa B, Girardi E, Goldmann U, Gurtl B, Klavins K, Klimek C, Lindinger S, Lineiro-Retes E, Muller AC, Onstein S, Redinger G, Reil D, Sedlyarov V, Wolf G, Crawford M, Everley R, ... Steppan CM. Nat Rev Drug Discov. 2020 Jul;19(7):429-430. doi: 10.1038/d41573-020-00056-6. PubMed 32265506.
Backbone
  Vector backbone: pDONR221
  Backbone manufacturer: ThermoFisher Scientific
  Backbone size w/o insert (bp): 2550
  Vector type: Mammalian Expression
Growth in bacteria
  Bacterial resistance: Kanamycin, 50 μg/mL
  Growth temperature: 37°C
  Growth strain: NEB Stable
  Copy number: High Copy
Gene/Insert
  Gene/Insert name: SLC38A6 (alt name: NAT-1)
  Species: H. sapiens (human)
  Insert size (bp): 1371
  Entrez Gene: SLC38A6 (a.k.a. NAT-1, MGC102697)
  Cloning method: Gateway Cloning
  Sequencing primers: 5′ M13-fwd; 3′ M13-rev
Terms and licenses: Academic/Nonprofit Terms; Industry Terms
Depositor comments: This plasmid contains a STOP codon at the end of the codon-optimized ORF. For the version of this plasmid that does not contain a STOP codon, please see Addgene plasmid 132106 For more information on the full Resolute plasmid collection, please see www.addgene.org/depositor-collections/re-solute/. Please provide your feedback on this plasmid to the RESOLUTE consortium by filling out their RESOLUTE repository feedback form: https://forms.office.com/Pages/ResponsePage.aspx?id=0e05yklzmkS7rjFGQL4N7z4feCLQvEJAmVcOCM_u885UN1JJRko0Ukg4TVQwNTZLOUxPQVJWT1NHUCQlQCN0PWcu
How to cite: pDONR221-SLC38A6_STOP was a gift from RESOLUTE Consortium & Giulio Superti-Furga (Addgene plasmid # 161272 ; http://n2t.net/addgene:161272 ; RRID:Addgene_161272)
