>Addgene plasmid #161272 | pDONR221-SLC38A6_STOP | depositor partial sequence | sequence record 312479 | Codon-optimized ORF of SLC38A6
ATGGAGGCCTCCTGGGGCTCTTTCAACGCAGAGAGGGGATGGTACGTGAGCGTGCAGCAGCCAGAGGAGG
CAGAGGCAGAGGAGCTGTCTCCACTGCTGAGCAATGAGCTGCACCGGCAGAGATCCCCTGGCGTGTCTTT
CGGCCTGAGCGTGTTTAACCTGATGAATGCCATCATGGGCTCCGGCATCCTGGGCCTGGCCTATGTGCTG
GCCAACACCGGCGTGTTTGGCTTCTCTTTTCTGCTGCTGACAGTGGCCCTGCTGGCCTCCTACTCTGTGC
ACCTGCTGCTGTCTATGTGCATCCAGACCGCCGTGACAAGCTATGAGGACCTGGGCCTGTTCGCCTTTGG
CCTGCCAGGCAAGCTGGTGGTGGCAGGAACCATCATCATCCAGAATATCGGCGCCATGAGCTCCTACCTG
CTGATCATCAAGACCGAGCTGCCAGCAGCAATCGCAGAGTTCCTGACAGGCGACTATTCCAGGTACTGGT
ATCTGGATGGCCAGACCCTGCTGATCATCATCTGCGTGGGCATCGTGTTCCCACTGGCCCTGCTGCCCAA
GATCGGCTTTCTGGGCTACACATCTAGCCTGTCCTTCTTTTTCATGATGTTTTTCGCCCTGGTGGTCATC
ATCAAGAAGTGGTCTATCCCCTGCCCTCTGACCCTGAACTATGTGGAGAAGGGCTTCCAGATCAGCAATG
TGACAGACGATTGTAAGCCTAAGCTGTTCCACTTTAGCAAGGAGTCCGCCTACGCCCTGCCAACCATGGC
CTTCTCTTTTCTGTGCCACACAAGCATCCTGCCCATCTATTGTGAGCTGCAGAGCCCTTCCAAGAAGCGC
ATGCAGAACGTGACCAATACAGCCATCGCCCTGAGCTTCCTGATCTACTTTATCTCCGCCCTGTTCGGCT
ACCTGACCTTTTATGACAAGGTGGAGAGCGAGCTGCTGAAGGGCTACTCCAAGTATCTGTCTCACGATGT
GGTGGTCATGACCGTGAAGCTGTGCATCCTGTTCGCCGTGCTGCTGACAGTGCCTCTGATCCACTTTCCA
GCCAGGAAGGCCGTGACCATGATGTTTTTCAGCAACTTCCCCTTTTCCTGGATCCGCCACTTCCTGATCA
CACTGGCCCTGAACATCATCATCGTGCTGCTGGCCATCTACGTGCCCGATATCAGGAACGTGTTCGGAGT
GGTGGGAGCATCTACCAGCACATGTCTGATCTTCATCTTTCCTGGCCTGTTCTATCTGAAGCTGTCCAGA
GAGGACTTTCTGTCTTGGAAGAAGCTGGGCGCCTTCGTGCTGCTGATCTTTGGCATCCTGGTGGGCAACT
TCTCCCTGGCCCTGATCATCTTTGATTGGATCAATAAGTAA
